>Addgene plasmid #156438 | pKS004 - pCAGGS-3XFLAG-CTCF-eGFP | depositor full sequence | sequence record 301987 | pKS004 - pCAGGS-3XFLAG-CTCF-eGFP sequence 7495 bps
GTCGACATTGATTATTGACTAGTTATTAATAGTAATCAATTACGGGGTCATTAGTTCATAGCCCATATAT
GGAGTTCCGCGTTACATAACTTACGGTAAATGGCCCGCCTGGCTGACCGCCCAACGACCCCCGCCCATTG
ACGTCAATAATGACGTATGTTCCCATAGTAACGCCAATAGGGACTTTCCATTGACGTCAATGGGTGGACT
ATTTACGGTAAACTGCCCACTTGGCAGTACATCAAGTGTATCATATGCCAAGTACGCCCCCTATTGACGT
CAATGACGGTAAATGGCCCGCCTGGCATTATGCCCAGTACATGACCTTATGGGACTTTCCTACTTGGCAG
TACATCTACGTATTAGTCATCGCTATTACCATGGGTCGAGGTGAGCCCCACGTTCTGCTTCACTCTCCCC
ATCTCCCCCCCCTCCCCACCCCCAATTTTGTATTTATTTATTTTTTAATTATTTTGTGCAGCGATGGGGG
CGGGGGGGGGGGGGGCGCGCGCCAGGCGGGGCGGGGCGGGGCGAGGGGCGGGGCGGGGCGAGGCGGAGAG
GTGCGGCGGCAGCCAATCAGAGCGGCGCGCTCCGAAAGTTTCCTTTTATGGCGAGGCGGCGGCGGCGGCG
GCCCTATAAAAAGCGAAGCGCGCGGCGGGCGGGAGTCGCTGCGTTGCCTTCGCCCCGTGCCCCGCTCCGC
GCCGCCTCGCGCCGCCCGCCCCGGCTCTGACTGACCGCGTTACTCCCACAGGTGAGCGGGCGGGACGGCC
CTTCTCCTCCGGGCTGTAATTAGCGCTTGGTTTAATGACGGCTCGTTTCTTTTCTGTGGCTGCGTGAAAG
CCTTAAAGGGCTCCGGGAGGGCCCTTTGTGCGGGGGGGAGCGGCTCGGGGGGTGCGTGCGTGTGTGTGTG
CGTGGGGAGCGCCGCGTGCGGCCCGCGCTGCCCGGCGGCTGTGAGCGCTGCGGGCGCGGCGCGGGGCTTT
GTGCGCTCCGCGTGTGCGCGAGGGGAGCGCGGCCGGGGGCGGTGCCCCGCGGTGCGGGGGGGCTGCGAGG
GGAACAAAGGCTGCGTGCGGGGTGTGTGCGTGGGGGGGTGAGCAGGGGGTGTGGGCGCGGCGGTCGGGCT
GTAACCCCCCCCTGCACCCCCCTCCCCGAGTTGCTGAGCACGGCCCGGCTTCGGGTGCGGGGCTCCGTGC
GGGGCGTGGCGCGGGGCTCGCCGTGCCGGGCGGGGGGTGGCGGCAGGTGGGGGTGCCGGGCGGGGCGGGG
CCGCCTCGGGCCGGGGAGGGCTCGGGGGAGGGGCGCGGCGGCCCCGGAGCGCCGGCGGCTGTCGAGGCGC
GGCGAGCCGCAGCCATTGCCTTTTATGGTAATCGTGCGAGAGGGCGCAGGGACTTCCTTTGTCCCAAATC
TGGCGGAGCCGAAATCTGGGAGGCGCCGCCGCACCCCCTCTAGCGGGCGCGGGCGAAGCGGTGCGGCGCC
GGCAGGAAGGAAATGGGCGGGGAGGGCCTTCGTGCGTCGCCGCGCCGCCGTCCCCTTCTCCATCTCCAGC
CTCGGGGCTGCCGCAGGGGGACGGCTGCCTTCGGGGGGGACGGGGCAGGGCGGGGTTCGGCTTCTGGCGT
GTGACCGGCGGCTCTAGAGCCTCTGCTAACCATGTTCATGCCTTCTTCTTTTTCCTACAGCTCCTGGGCA
ACGTGCTGGTTATTGTGCTGTCTCATCATTTTGGCAAAGAATTCCTCGAGAATTCTCACGCGTGAATTCC
ACCATGGACTATAAGGACCACGACGGAGACTACAAGGATCATGATATTGATTACAAAGACGATGACGATA
AGACCGGTGAAGGTGAGGCGGTTGAAGCCATTGTGGAGGAGTCTGAAACTTTCATTAAAGGAAAAGAAAG
AAAGACTTACCAGAGACGCCGGGAAGGGGGCCAGGAAGAAGATGCTTGCCACCTGCCCCAGAACCAGACA
GATGGGGGTGAGGTGGTCCAGGATGTCAACAGCAGTGTACAGATGGTAATGATGGAACAGCTGGATCCTA
CCCTTCTCCAGATGAAGACTGAAGTCATGGAGGGTACAGTGGCTCCGGAAGCAGAGGCTGCAGTGGACGA
TACCCAGATCATAACCTTGCAGGTTGTAAATATGGAGGAACAGCCCATTAACATAGGAGAGCTTCAGCTT
GTCCAAGTACCTGTTCCTGTGACGGTACCTGTTGCTACTACTTCAGTAGAAGAACTTCAGGGGGCTTATG
AGAATGAAGTGTCTAAAGAGGGCCTTGCAGAAAGTGAACCGATGATATGTCACACCTTACCTTTGCCTGA
AGGATTTCAGGTGGTGAAAGTGGGGGCCAATGGAGAAGTGGAGACACTAGAGCAGGGCGAGCTTCCTCCT
CAGGAAGACTCTAGCTGGCAAAAAGACCCAGACTATCAGCCACCAGCCAAAAAAACAAAGAAAACCAAAA
AGAGCAAACTTCGTTACACAGAAGAGGGCAAAGACGTGGATGTGTCTGTGTATGATTTTGAGGAAGAACA
GCAGGAAGGACTGCTGTCTGAGGTTAATGCAGAGAAAGTAGTTGGTAATATGAAGCCTCCGAAGCCAACA
AAAATTAAAAAAAAAGGTGTAAAGAAAACATTCCAGTGTGAGCTTTGCAGTTACACATGTCCCCGGCGTT
CAAATTTGGATCGTCACATGAAAAGCCACACTGATGAGAGACCACACAAATGCCATCTGTGTGGCAGAGC
ATTCAGAACAGTGACCCTCCTGAGGAATCATCTGAACACACACACAGGTACTCGTCCTCACAAGTGCCCA
GACTGCGATATGGCCTTTGTGACCAGTGGAGAATTGGTGCGGCATCGTCGTTATAAACACACTCATGAGA
AACCATTTAAGTGTTCCATGTGTGATTATGCCAGTGTAGAAGTCAGCAAATTAAAACGACACATTCGCTC
TCATACTGGAGAGCGCCCGTTCCAGTGCAGTTTGTGCAGTTATGCCAGCAGGGACACATACAAGCTGAAA
AGGCATATGAGAACCCATTCAGGGGAAAAACCTTATGAATGTTATATTTGTCACGCTCGGTTTACCCAGA
GTGGTACCATGAAGATGCACATTTTACAGAAGCACACAGAAAATGTGGCCAAATTTCATTGTCCCCATTG
TGACACTGTCATAGCCCGAAAAAGTGATTTGGGTGTCCACTTGCGAAAGCAGCATTCCTATATTGAACAG
GGCAAAAAATGTCGCTACTGTGATGCTGTGTTTCATGAGCGATATGCTCTCATCCAGCATCAAAAATCAC
ACAAAAATGAGAAGCGCTTCAAGTGTGACCAGTGTGATTATGCTTGTAGACAGGAGCGGCACATGATCAT
GCACAAGCGCACTCACACGGGGGAGAAGCCTTATGCCTGCAGCCACTGCGACAAGACCTTCCGCCAGAAA
CAGCTCCTCGACATGCATTTCAAGCGCTATCATGATCCCAACTTTGTCCCTGCTGCCTTTGTCTGTTCCA
AGTGTGGGAAAACATTCACCCGCCGGAACACAATGGCAAGACATGCAGATAACTGTGCTGGTCCAGATGG
CGTAGAGGGGGAAAATGGAGGGGAGACAAAGAAGAGCAAACGAGGAAGAAAAAGAAAGATGCGATCTAAA
AAAGAAGACTCCTCTGACAGTGAAGAAAATGCTGAGCCGGATCTCGATGACAATGAGGAGGAGGAGGAGC
CTGCTGTAGAAATTGAACCTGAGCCAGAGCCTCAGCCCCAGCCTCCGCCTCCACCTCAGCCTGTGGCCCC
GGCCCCCCCACCTGCCAAGAAGAGAAGGGGGCGACCTCCTGGAAGAACCAACCAGCCCAAACAGAACCAG
CCAACAGCCATCATTCAGGTCGAAGATCAGAATACAGGTGCAATTGAGAACATTATAGTTGAAGTCAAAA
AGGAGCCAGATGCCGAGCCTGCGGAGGGGGAAGAAGAGGAGGCTCAGGCAGCCACCACAGACGCCCCCAA
CGGAGACCTCACGCCTGAGATGATCCTCAGCATGATGGACCGGCTTAAGGGGGGAGCAGGAGGCGTGAGC
AAGGGCGAGGAGCTGTTCACCGGGGTGGTGCCCATCCTGGTCGAGCTGGACGGCGACGTAAACGGCCACA
AGTTCAGCGTGTCCGGCGAGGGCGAGGGCGATGCCACCTACGGCAAGCTGACCCTGAAGTTCATCTGCAC
CACCGGCAAGCTGCCCGTGCCCTGGCCCACCCTCGTGACCACCCTGACCTACGGCGTGCAGTGCTTCAGC
CGCTACCCCGACCACATGAAGCAGCACGACTTCTTCAAGTCCGCCATGCCCGAAGGCTACGTCCAGGAGC
GCACCATCTTCTTCAAGGACGACGGCAACTACAAGACCCGCGCCGAGGTGAAGTTCGAGGGCGACACCCT
GGTGAACCGCATCGAGCTGAAGGGCATCGACTTCAAGGAGGACGGCAACATCCTGGGGCACAAGCTGGAG
TACAACTACAACAGCCACAACGTCTATATCATGGCCGACAAGCAGAAGAACGGCATCAAGGTGAACTTCA
AGATCCGCCACAACATCGAGGACGGCAGCGTGCAGCTCGCCGACCACTACCAGCAGAACACCCCCATCGG
CGACGGCCCCGTGCTGCTGCCCGACAACCACTACCTGAGCACCCAGTCCGCCCTGAGCAAAGACCCCAAC
GAGAAGCGCGATCACATGGTCCTGCTGGAGTTCGTGACCGCCGCCGGGATCACTCTCGGCATGGACGAGC
TGTACAAGTCGCGATAAGCTAGCTCAGGTGCAGGCTGCCTATCAGAAGGTGGTGGCTGGTGTGGCCAATG
CCCTGGCTCACAAATACCACTGAGATCTTTTTCCCTCTGCCAAAAATTATGGGGACATCATGAAGCCCCT
TGAGCATCTGACTTCTGGCTAATAAAGGAAATTTATTTTCATTGCAATAGTGTGTTGGAATTTTTTGTGT
CTCTCACTCGGAAGGACATATGGGAGGGCAAATCATTTAAAACATCAGAATGAGTATTTGGTTTAGAGTT
TGGCAACATATGCCATATGCTGGCTGCCATGAACAAAGGTGGCTATAAAGAGGTCATCAGTATATGAAAC
AGCCCCCTGCTGTCCATTCCTTATTCCATAGAAAAGCCTTGACTTGAGGTTAGATTTTTTTTATATTTTG
TTTTGTGTTATTTTTTTCTTTAACATCCCTAAAATTTTCCTTACATGTTTTACTAGCCAGATTTTTCCTC
CTCTCCTGACTACTCCCAGTCATAGCTGTCCCTCTTCTCTTATGAAGATCCCTCGACCTGCAGCCCAAGC
TTGGCGTAATCATGGTCATAGCTGTTTCCTGTGTGAAATTGTTATCCGCTCACAATTCCACACAACATAC
GAGCCGGAAGCATAAAGTGTAAAGCCTGGGGTGCCTAATGAGTGAGCTAACTCACATTAATTGCGTTGCG
CTCACTGCCCGCTTTCCAGTCGGGAAACCTGTCGTGCCAGCGGATCCGCTGCATTAATGAATCGGCCAAC
GCGCGGGGAGAGGCGGTTTGCGTATTGGGCGCTCTTCCGCTTCCTCGCTCACTGACTCGCTGCGCTCGGT
CGTTCGGCTGCGGCGAGCGGTATCAGCTCACTCAAAGGCGGTAATACGGTTATCCACAGAATCAGGGGAT
AACGCAGGAAAGAACATGTGAGCAAAAGGCCAGCAAAAGGCCAGGAACCGTAAAAAGGCCGCGTTGCTGG
CGTTTTTCCATAGGCTCCGCCCCCCTGACGAGCATCACAAAAATCGACGCTCAAGTCAGAGGTGGCGAAA
CCCGACAGGACTATAAAGATACCAGGCGTTTCCCCCTGGAAGCTCCCTCGTGCGCTCTCCTGTTCCGACC
CTGCCGCTTACCGGATACCTGTCCGCCTTTCTCCCTTCGGGAAGCGTGGCGCTTTCTCAATGCTCACGCT
GTAGGTATCTCAGTTCGGTGTAGGTCGTTCGCTCCAAGCTGGGCTGTGTGCACGAACCCCCCGTTCAGCC
CGACCGCTGCGCCTTATCCGGTAACTATCGTCTTGAGTCCAACCCGGTAAGACACGACTTATCGCCACTG
GCAGCAGCCACTGGTAACAGGATTAGCAGAGCGAGGTATGTAGGCGGTGCTACAGAGTTCTTGAAGTGGT
GGCCTAACTACGGCTACACTAGAAGGACAGTATTTGGTATCTGCGCTCTGCTGAAGCCAGTTACCTTCGG
AAAAAGAGTTGGTAGCTCTTGATCCGGCAAACAAACCACCGCTGGTAGCGGTGGTTTTTTTGTTTGCAAG
CAGCAGATTACGCGCAGAAAAAAAGGATCTCAAGAAGATCCTTTGATCTTTTCTACGGGGTCTGACGCTC
AGTGGAACGAAAACTCACGTTAAGGGATTTTGGTCATGAGATTATCAAAAAGGATCTTCACCTAGATCCT
TTTAAATTAAAAATGAAGTTTTAAATCAATCTAAAGTATATATGAGTAAACTTGGTCTGACAGTTACCAA
TGCTTAATCAGTGAGGCACCTATCTCAGCGATCTGTCTATTTCGTTCATCCATAGTTGCCTGACTCCCCG
TCGTGTAGATAACTACGATACGGGAGGGCTTACCATCTGGCCCCAGTGCTGCAATGATACCGCGAGACCC
ACGCTCACCGGCTCCAGATTTATCAGCAATAAACCAGCCAGCCGGAAGGGCCGAGCGCAGAAGTGGTCCT
GCAACTTTATCCGCCTCCATCCAGTCTATTAATTGTTGCCGGGAAGCTAGAGTAAGTAGTTCGCCAGTTA
ATAGTTTGCGCAACGTTGTTGCCATTGCTACAGGCATCGTGGTGTCACGCTCGTCGTTTGGTATGGCTTC
ATTCAGCTCCGGTTCCCAACGATCAAGGCGAGTTACATGATCCCCCATGTTGTGCAAAAAAGCGGTTAGC
TCCTTCGGTCCTCCGATCGTTGTCAGAAGTAAGTTGGCCGCAGTGTTATCACTCATGGTTATGGCAGCAC
TGCATAATTCTCTTACTGTCATGCCATCCGTAAGATGCTTTTCTGTGACTGGTGAGTACTCAACCAAGTC
ATTCTGAGAATAGTGTATGCGGCGACCGAGTTGCTCTTGCCCGGCGTCAATACGGGATAATACCGCGCCA
CATAGCAGAACTTTAAAAGTGCTCATCATTGGAAAACGTTCTTCGGGGCGAAAACTCTCAAGGATCTTAC
CGCTGTTGAGATCCAGTTCGATGTAACCCACTCGTGCACCCAACTGATCTTCAGCATCTTTTACTTTCAC
CAGCGTTTCTGGGTGAGCAAAAACAGGAAGGCAAAATGCCGCAAAAAAGGGAATAAGGGCGACACGGAAA
TGTTGAATACTCATACTCTTCCTTTTTCAATATTATTGAAGCATTTATCAGGGTTATTGTCTCATGAGCG
GATACATATTTGAATGTATTTAGAAAAATAAACAAATAGGGGTTCCGCGCACATTTCCCCGAAAAGTGCC
ACCTG
Features (pLannotate 1.2.2; 15 found; start..end, strand, type, name):
      4..383     +  enhancer       CMV enhancer: human cytomegalovirus immediate early enhancer
    386..661     +  promoter       chicken β-actin promoter: No description available
    662..1670    +  intron         chimeric intron: chimera between introns from chicken β-actin and rabbit β-globin
   1668..1724    +  CDS            HBB (fragment): HBB_LEPEU - Experimental evidence at protein level: Swiss-Prot protein existence level 1. Involved in oxygen transport from the lung to the various peripheral tissues. From Lepus europaeus (European hare).
   1829..4033    +  CDS            Ctcf: CTCF_MOUSE - Experimental evidence at protein level: Swiss-Prot protein existence level 1. Chromatin binding factor that binds to DNA sequence specific sites. Involved in transcriptional regulation by binding to chromatin insulators and preventing interaction between promoter and nearby enhancers and silencers. Acts as transcriptional repressor binding to promoters of vertebrate MYC gene and BAG1 gene. Also binds to the PLK and PIM1 promoters. Acts as a transcriptional activator of APP. Regulates APOA1/C3/A4/A5 gene cluster and controls MHC class II gene expression. Plays an essential role in
   4055..4768    +  CDS            EGFP: EGFP is a basic (constitutively fluorescent) green fluorescent protein published in 1996, derived from Aequorea victoria. It is reported to be a rapidly-maturing weak dimer with moderate acid sensitivity.
   4785..4850    +  CDS            HBB (fragment): HBB_PONPY - Experimental evidence at transcript level: Swiss-Prot protein existence level 2. Involved in oxygen transport from the lung to the various peripheral tissues. From Pongo pygmaeus (Bornean orangutan).
   4921..4976    +  polyA_signal   β-globin poly(A) signal: rabbit β-globin polyadenylation signal (Gil and Proudfoot, 1987)
   5359..5375    -  protein_bind   lac operator: The lac repressor binds to the lac operator to inhibit transcription in E. coli. This inhibition can be relieved by adding lactose or isopropyl-β-D-thiogalactopyranoside (IPTG). lac repressor encoded by lacI
   5383..5413    -  promoter       lac promoter: promoter for the E. coli lac operon
   5428..5449    -  protein_bind   CAP binding site: CAP binding activates transcription in the presence of cAMP. E. coli catabolite activator protein
   5500..5562    -  CDS            lacI (fragment): LACI_ECOLI - Experimental evidence at protein level: Swiss-Prot protein existence level 1. Repressor of the lactose operon. Binds allolactose as an inducer. From Escherichia coli (strain K12).
   5745..6333    -  rep_origin     ori: high-copy-number ColE1/pMB1/pBR322/pUC origin of replication
   6504..7364    -  CDS            AmpR: β-lactamase; bla; confers resistance to ampicillin, carbenicillin, and related antibiotics
   7365..7469    -  promoter       AmpR promoter: bla
