>Addgene plasmid #156438 | pKS004 - pCAGGS-3XFLAG-CTCF-eGFP | addgene full sequence | sequence record 310155 | Addgene NGS Result
GGTCGACATTGATTATTGACTAGTTATTAATAGTAATCAATTACGGGGTCATTAGTTCATAGCCCATATA
TGGAGTTCCGCGTTACATAACTTACGGTAAATGGCCCGCCTGGCTGACCGCCCAACGACCCCCGCCCATT
GACGTCAATAATGACGTATGTTCCCATAGTAACGCCAATAGGGACTTTCCATTGACGTCAATGGGTGGAG
TATTTACGGTAAACTGCCCACTTGGCAGTACATCAAGTGTATCATATGCCAAGTACGCCCCCTATTGACG
TCAATGACGGTAAATGGCCCGCCTGGCATTATGCCCAGTACATGACCTTATGGGACTTTCCTACTTGGCA
GTACATCTACGTATTAGTCATCGCTATTACCATGGTCGAGGTGAGCCCCACGTTCTGCTTCACTCTCCCC
ATCTCCCCCCCCTCCCCACCCCCAATTTTGTATTTATTTATTTTTTAATTATTTTGTGCAGCGATGGGGG
CGGGGGGGGGGGGGGSGCGCGCCRGGSGGGGSGGGGSGGGGSGRGGGGSGGGGSGGGGCGAGGCGGAGAG
GTGCGGCGGCAGCCAATCAGAGCGGCGCGCTCCGAAAGTTTCCTTTTATGGCGAGGCGGCGGCGGCGGCG
GCCCTATAAAAAGCGAAGCGCGCGGCGGGCGGGAGTCGCTGCGCGCTGCCTTCGCCCCGTGCCCCGCTCC
GCCGCCGCCTCGCGCCGCCCGCCCCGGCTCTGACTGACCGCGTTACTCCCACAGGTGAGCGGGCGGGACG
GCCCTTCTCCTCCGGGCTGTAATTAGCGCTTGGTTTAATGACGGCTTGTTTCTTTTCTGTGGCTGCGTGA
AAGCCTTGAGGGGCTCCGGGAGGGCCCTTTGTGCGGGGGGAGCGGCTCGGGGGGTGCGTGCGTGTGTGTG
TGCGTGGGGAGCGCCGCGTGCGGCTCCGCGCTGCCCGGCGGCTGTGAGCGCTGCGGGCGCGGCGCGGGGC
TTTGTGCGCTCCGCAGTGTGCGCGAGGGGAGCGCGGCCGGGGGCGGTGCCCCGCGGTGCGGGGGGGGCTG
CGAGGGGAACAAAGGCTGCGTGCGGGGTGTGTGCGTGGGGGGGTGAGCAGGGGGTGTGGGCGCGTCGGTC
GGGCTGCAACCCCCCCTGCACCCCCCTCCCCGAGTTGCTGAGCACGGCCCGGCTTCGGGTGCGGGGCTCC
GTACGGGGCGTGGCGCGGGGCTCGCCGTGCCGGGCGGGGGGTGGCGGCAGGTGGGGGTGCCGGGCGGGGC
GGGGCCGCCTCGGGCCGGGGAGGGCTCGGGGGAGGGGCGCGGCGGCCCCCGGAGCGCCGGCGGCTGTCGA
GGCGCGGCGAGCCGCAGCCATTGCCTTTTATGGTAATCGTGCGAGAGGGCGCAGGGACTTCCTTTGTCCC
AAATCTGTGCGGAGCCGAAATCTGGGAGGCGCCGCCGCACCCCCTCTAGCGGGCGCGGGGCGAAGCGGTG
CGGCGCCGGCAGGAAGGAAATGGGCGGGGAGGGCCTTCGTGCGTCGCCGCGCCGCCGTCCCCTTCTCCCT
CTCCAGCCTCGGGGCTGTCCGCGGGGGGACGGCTGCCTTCGGGGGGGACGGGGCAGGGCGGGGTTCGGCT
TCTGGCGTGTGACCGGCGGCTCTAGAGCCTCTGCTAACCATGTTCATGCCTTCTTCTTTTTCCTACAGCT
CCTGGGCAACGTGCTGGTTATTGTGCTGTCTCATCATTTTGGCAAAGAATTCCTCGAGAATTCTCACGCG
TGAATTCCACCATGGACTATAAGGACCACGACGGAGACTACAAGGATCATGATATTGATTACAAAGACGA
TGACGATAAGACCGGTGAAGGTGAGGCGGTTGAAGCCATTGTGGAGGAGTCTGAAACTTTCATTAAAGGA
AAAGAAAGAAAGACTTACCAGAGACGCCGGGAAGGGGGCCAGGAAGAAGATGCTTGCCACCTGCCCCAGA
ACCAGACAGATGGGGGTGAGGTGGTCCAGGATGTCAACAGCAGTGTACAGATGGTAATGATGGAACAGCT
GGATCCTACCCTTCTCCAGATGAAGACTGAAGTCATGGAGGGTACAGTGGCTCCGGAAGCAGAGGCTGCA
GTGGACGATACCCAGATCATAACCTTGCAGGTTGTAAATATGGAGGAACAGCCCATTAACATAGGAGAGC
TTCAGCTTGTCCAAGTACCTGTTCCTGTGACGGTACCTGTTGCTACTACTTCAGTAGAAGAACTTCAGGG
GGCTTATGAGAATGAAGTGTCTAAAGAGGGCCTTGCAGAAAGTGAACCGATGATATGTCACACCTTACCT
TTGCCTGAAGGATTTCAGGTGGTGAAAGTGGGGGCCAATGGAGAAGTGGAGACACTAGAGCAGGGCGAGC
TTCCTCCTCAGGAAGACTCTAGCTGGCAAAAAGACCCAGACTATCAGCCACCAGCCAAAAAAACAAAGAA
AACCAAAAAGAGCAAACTTCGTTACACAGAAGAGGGCAAAGACGTGGATGTGTCTGTGTATGATTTTGAG
GAAGAACAGCAGGAAGGACTGCTGTCTGAGGTTAATGCAGAGAAAGTAGTTGGTAATATGAAGCCTCCGA
AGCCAACAAAAATTAAAAAAAAAGGTGTAAAGAAAACATTCCAGTGTGAGCTTTGCAGTTACACATGTCC
CCGGCGTTCAAATTTGGATCGTCACATGAAAAGCCACACTGATGAGAGACCACACAAATGCCATCTGTGT
GGCAGAGCATTCAGAACAGTGACCCTCCTGAGGAATCATCTGAACACACACACAGGTACTCGTCCTCACA
AGTGCCCAGACTGCGATATGGCCTTTGTGACCAGTGGAGAATTGGTGCGGCATCGTCGTTATAAACACAC
TCATGAGAAACCATTTAAGTGTTCCATGTGTGATTATGCCAGTGTAGAAGTCAGCAAATTAAAACGACAC
ATTCGCTCTCATACTGGAGAGCGCCCGTTCCAGTGCAGTTTGTGCAGTTATGCCAGCAGGGACACATACA
AGCTGAAAAGGCATATGAGAACCCATTCAGGGGAAAAACCTTATGAATGTTATATTTGTCACGCTCGGTT
TACCCAGAGTGGTACCATGAAGATGCACATTTTACAGAAGCACACAGAAAATGTGGCCAAATTTCATTGT
CCCCATTGTGACACTGTCATAGCCCGAAAAAGTGATTTGGGTGTCCACTTGCGAAAGCAGCATTCCTATA
TTGAACAGGGCAAAAAATGTCGCTACTGTGATGCTGTGTTTCATGAGCGATATGCTCTCATCCAGCATCA
AAAATCACACAAAAATGAGAAGCGCTTCAAGTGTGACCAGTGTGATTATGCTTGTAGACAGGAGCGGCAC
ATGATCATGCACAAGCGCACTCACACGGGGGAGAAGCCTTATGCCTGCAGCCACTGCGACAAGACCTTCC
GCCAGAAACAGCTCCTCGACATGCATTTCAAGCGCTATCATGATCCCAACTTTGTCCCTGCTGCCTTTGT
CTGTTCCAAGTGTGGGAAAACATTCACCCGCCGGAACACAATGGCAAGACATGCAGATAACTGTGCTGGT
CCAGATGGCGTAGAGGGGGAAAATGGAGGGGAGACAAAGAAGAGCAAACGAGGAAGAAAAAGAAAGATGC
GATCTAAAAAAGAAGACTCCTCTGACAGTGAAGAAAATGCTGAGCCGGATCTCGATGACAATGAGGAGGA
GGAGGAGCCTGCTGTAGAAATTGAACCTGAGCCAGAGCCTCAGCCCCAGCCTCCGCCTCCACCTCAGCCT
GTGGCCCCGGCCCCCCCACCTGCCAAGAAGAGAAGGGGGCGACCTCCTGGAAGAACCAACCAGCCCAAAC
AGAACCAGCCAACAGCCATCATTCAGGTCGAAGATCAGAATACAGGTGCAATTGAGAACATTATAGTTGA
AGTCAAAAAGGAGCCAGATGCCGAGCCTGCGGAGGGGGAAGAAGAGGAGGCTCAGGCAGCCACCACAGAC
GCCCCCAACGGAGACCTCACGCCTGAGATGATCCTCAGCATGATGGACCGGCTTAAGGGGGGAGCAGGAG
GCGTGAGCAAGGGCGAGGAGCTGTTCACCGGGGTGGTGCCCATCCTGGTCGAGCTGGACGGCGACGTAAA
CGGCCACAAGTTCAGCGTGTCCGGCGAGGGCGAGGGCGATGCCACCTACGGCAAGCTGACCCTGAAGTTC
ATCTGCACCACCGGCAAGCTGCCCGTGCCCTGGCCCACCCTCGTGACCACCCTGACCTACGGCGTGCAGT
GCTTCAGCCGCTACCCCGACCACATGAAGCAGCACGACTTCTTCAAGTCCGCCATGCCCGAAGGCTACGT
CCAGGAGCGCACCATCTTCTTCAAGGACGACGGCAACTACAAGACCCGCGCCGAGGTGAAGTTCGAGGGC
GACACCCTGGTGAACCGCATCGAGCTGAAGGGCATCGACTTCAAGGAGGACGGCAACATCCTGGGGCACA
AGCTGGAGTACAACTACAACAGCCACAACGTCTATATCATGGCCGACAAGCAGAAGAACGGCATCAAGGT
GAACTTCAAGATCCGCCACAACATCGAGGACGGCAGCGTGCAGCTCGCCGACCACTACCAGCAGAACACC
CCCATCGGCGACGGCCCCGTGCTGCTGCCCGACAACCACTACCTGAGCACCCAGTCCGCCCTGAGCAAAG
ACCCCAACGAGAAGCGCGATCACATGGTCCTGCTGGAGTTCGTGACCGCCGCCGGGATCACTCTCGGCAT
GGACGAGCTGTACAAGTCGCGATAAGCTAGCTCAGGTGCAGGCTGCCTATCAGAAGGTGGTGGCTGGTGT
GGCCAATGCCCTGGCTCACAAATACCACTGAGATCTTTTTCCCTCTGCCAAAAATTATGGGGACATCATG
AAGCCCCTTGAGCATCTGACTTCTGGCTAATAAAGGAAATTTATTTTCATTGCAATAGTGTGTTGGAATT
TTTTGTGTCTCTCACTCGGAAGGACATATGGGAGGGCAAATCATTTAAAACATCAGAATGAGTATTTGGT
TTAGAGTTTGGCAACATATGCCCATATGCTGGCTGCCATGAACAAAGGTTGGCTATAAAGAGGTCATCAG
TATATGAAACAGCCCCCTGCTGTCCATTCCTTATTCCATAGAAAAGCCTTGACTTGAGGTTAGATTTTTT
TTATATTTTGTTTTGTGTTATTTTTTTCTTTAACATCCCTAAAATTTTCCTTACATGTTTTACTAGCCAG
ATTTTTCCTCCTCTCCTGACTACTCCCAGTCATAGCTGTCCCTCTTCTCTTATGGAGATCCCTCGACCTG
CAGCCCAAGCTTGGCGTAATCATGGTCATAGCTGTTTCCTGTGTGAAATTGTTATCCGCTCACAATTCCA
CACAACATACGAGCCGGAAGCATAAAGTGTAAAGCCTGGGGTGCCTAATGAGTGAGCTAACTCACATTAA
TTGCGTTGCGCTCACTGCCCGCTTTCCAGTCGGGAAACCTGTCGTGCCAGCGGATCCGCTGCATTAATGA
ATCGGCCAACGCGCGGGGAGAGGCGGTTTGCGTATTGGGCGCTCTTCCGCTTCCTCGCTCACTGACTCGC
TGCGCTCGGTCGTTCGGCTGCGGCGAGCGGTATCAGCTCACTCAAAGGCGGTAATACGGTTATCCACAGA
ATCAGGGGATAACGCAGGAAAGAACATGTGAGCAAAAGGCCAGCAAAAGGCCAGGAACCGTAAAAAGGCC
GCGTTGCTGGCGTTTTTCCATAGGCTCCGCCCCCCTGACGAGCATCACAAAAATCGACGCTCAAGTCAGA
GGTGGCGAAACCCGACAGGACTATAAAGATACCAGGCGTTTCCCCCTGGAAGCTCCCTCGTGCGCTCTCC
TGTTCCGACCCTGCCGCTTACCGGATACCTGTCCGCCTTTCTCCCTTCGGGAAGCGTGGCGCTTTCTCAT
AGCTCACGCTGTAGGTATCTCAGTTCGGTGTAGGTCGTTCGCTCCAAGCTGGGCTGTGTGCACGAACCCC
CCGTTCAGCCCGACCGCTGCGCCTTATCCGGTAACTATCGTCTTGAGTCCAACCCGGTAAGACACGACTT
ATCGCCACTGGCAGCAGCCACTGGTAACAGGATTAGCAGAGCGAGGTATGTAGGCGGTGCTACAGAGTTC
TTGAAGTGGTGGCCTAACTACGGCTACACTAGAAGAACAGTATTTGGTATCTGCGCTCTGCTGAAGCCAG
TTACCTTCGGAAAAAGAGTTGGTAGCTCTTGATCCGGCAAACAAACCACCGCTGGTAGCGGTGGTTTTTT
TGTTTGCAAGCAGCAGATTACGCGCAGAAAAAAAGGATCTCAAGAAGATCCTTTGATCTTTTCTACGGGG
TCTGACGCTCAGTGGAACGAAAACTCACGTTAAGGGATTTTGGTCATGAGATTATCAAAAAGGATCTTCA
CCTAGATCCTTTTAAATTAAAAATGAAGTTTTAAATCAATCTAAAGTATATATGAGTAAACTTGGTCTGA
CAGTTACCAATGCTTAATCAGTGAGGCACCTATCTCAGCGATCTGTCTATTTCGTTCATCCATAGTTGCC
TGACTCCCCGTCGTGTAGATAACTACGATACGGGAGGGCTTACCATCTGGCCCCAGTGCTGCAATGATAC
CGCGAGACCCACGCTCACCGGCTCCAGATTTATCAGCAATAAACCAGCCAGCCGGAAGGGCCGAGCGCAG
AAGTGGTCCTGCAACTTTATCCGCCTCCATCCAGTCTATTAATTGTTGCCGGGAAGCTAGAGTAAGTAGT
TCGCCAGTTAATAGTTTGCGCAACGTTGTTGCCATTGCTACAGGCATCGTGGTGTCACGCTCGTCGTTTG
GTATGGCTTCATTCAGCTCCGGTTCCCAACGATCAAGGCGAGTTACATGATCCCCCATGTTGTGCAAAAA
AGCGGTTAGCTCCTTCGGTCCTCCGATCGTTGTCAGAAGTAAGTTGGCCGCAGTGTTATCACTCATGGTT
ATGGCAGCACTGCATAATTCTCTTACTGTCATGCCATCCGTAAGATGCTTTTCTGTGACTGGTGAGTACT
CAACCAAGTCATTCTGAGAATAGTGTATGCGGCGACCGAGTTGCTCTTGCCCGGCGTCAATACGGGATAA
TACCGCGCCACATAGCAGAACTTTAAAAGTGCTCATCATTGGAAAACGTTCTTCGGGGCGAAAACTCTCA
AGGATCTTACCGCTGTTGAGATCCAGTTCGATGTAACCCACTCGTGCACCCAACTGATCTTCAGCATCTT
TTACTTTCACCAGCGTTTCTGGGTGAGCAAAAACAGGAAGGCAAAATGCCGCAAAAAAGGGAATAAGGGC
GACACGGAAATGTTGAATACTCATACTCTTCCTTTTTCAATATTATTGAAGCATTTATCAGGGTTATTGT
CTCATGAGCGGATACATATTTGAATGTATTTAGAAAAATAAACAAATAGGGGTTCCGCGCACATTTCCCC
GAAAAGTGCCACCTG
Features (pLannotate 1.2.2; 15 found; start..end, strand, type, name):
      5..384     +  enhancer       CMV enhancer: human cytomegalovirus immediate early enhancer
    386..661     +  promoter       chicken β-actin promoter: No description available
    662..1678    +  intron         chimeric intron: chimera between introns from chicken β-actin and rabbit β-globin
   1676..1732    +  CDS            HBB (fragment): HBB_LEPEU - Experimental evidence at protein level: Swiss-Prot protein existence level 1. Involved in oxygen transport from the lung to the various peripheral tissues. From Lepus europaeus (European hare).
   1837..4041    +  CDS            Ctcf: CTCF_MOUSE - Experimental evidence at protein level: Swiss-Prot protein existence level 1. Chromatin binding factor that binds to DNA sequence specific sites. Involved in transcriptional regulation by binding to chromatin insulators and preventing interaction between promoter and nearby enhancers and silencers. Acts as transcriptional repressor binding to promoters of vertebrate MYC gene and BAG1 gene. Also binds to the PLK and PIM1 promoters. Acts as a transcriptional activator of APP. Regulates APOA1/C3/A4/A5 gene cluster and controls MHC class II gene expression. Plays an essential role in
   4063..4776    +  CDS            EGFP: EGFP is a basic (constitutively fluorescent) green fluorescent protein published in 1996, derived from Aequorea victoria. It is reported to be a rapidly-maturing weak dimer with moderate acid sensitivity.
   4793..4858    +  CDS            HBB (fragment): HBB_PONPY - Experimental evidence at transcript level: Swiss-Prot protein existence level 2. Involved in oxygen transport from the lung to the various peripheral tissues. From Pongo pygmaeus (Bornean orangutan).
   4929..4984    +  polyA_signal   β-globin poly(A) signal: rabbit β-globin polyadenylation signal (Gil and Proudfoot, 1987)
   5369..5385    -  protein_bind   lac operator: The lac repressor binds to the lac operator to inhibit transcription in E. coli. This inhibition can be relieved by adding lactose or isopropyl-β-D-thiogalactopyranoside (IPTG). lac repressor encoded by lacI
   5393..5423    -  promoter       lac promoter: promoter for the E. coli lac operon
   5438..5459    -  protein_bind   CAP binding site: CAP binding activates transcription in the presence of cAMP. E. coli catabolite activator protein
   5510..5572    -  CDS            lacI (fragment): LACI_ECOLI - Experimental evidence at protein level: Swiss-Prot protein existence level 1. Repressor of the lactose operon. Binds allolactose as an inducer. From Escherichia coli (strain K12).
   5755..6343    -  rep_origin     ori: high-copy-number ColE1/pMB1/pBR322/pUC origin of replication
   6514..7374    -  CDS            AmpR: β-lactamase; bla; confers resistance to ampicillin, carbenicillin, and related antibiotics
   7375..7479    -  promoter       AmpR promoter: bla
