[The description below was written by a language model from this plasmid's Addgene catalogue record and pLannotate feature annotations shown in this document.]
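Description:
pKS004 - pCAGGS-3XFLAG-CTCF-eGFP is a mammalian expression plasmid of about 7.5 kb built on a pCAGGS-type backbone for transient expression of mouse CTCF fused to eGFP. It is propagated in E. coli as a high-copy plasmid through a ColE1/pUC-type origin and selected with ampicillin via the β-lactamase gene and its own promoter. Remnants of a lac promoter/operator region, a CAP binding site and a lacI fragment are also annotated in the bacterial portion; these are backbone carry-over with no evident role in the mammalian cassette. No mammalian selection marker is annotated, consistent with transient use.

Expression is driven by the composite CAG promoter, made up of the CMV immediate early enhancer, the chicken β-actin promoter and a chimeric β-actin/β-globin intron, which gives strong constitutive transcription in many mammalian cell types. Downstream lies the wild-type mouse Ctcf coding sequence, followed after a short gap by EGFP on the same strand, so the fluorescent protein is placed at the C-terminus of CTCF. The plasmid name indicates a 3XFLAG tag ahead of CTCF; the feature tables do not annotate it separately, although unannotated sequence sits just upstream of the Ctcf coding region. Transcripts terminate at the rabbit β-globin polyadenylation signal, and the short HBB fragments flagged on either side of the insert are β-globin exon remnants typical of pCAGGS. The sequencing-derived and depositor-supplied sequence records differ by about ten nucleotides in length but show the same feature layout. The insert was assembled by Gibson cloning, and the construct allows live imaging or FLAG- or GFP-based detection of CTCF, a DNA-binding factor involved in chromatin insulation and genome folding.
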