Addgene plasmid #156438: pKS004 - pCAGGS-3XFLAG-CTCF-eGFP
Purpose: For transient expression of mouse CTCF tagged with eGFP
Depositing lab: Elphege Nora. Depositing organization: University of California, San Francisco (UCSF). Publication: Molecular basis of CTCF binding polarity in genome folding. Nora EP, Caccianini L, Fudenberg G, So K, Kameswaran V, Nagle A, Uebersohn A, Hajj B, Saux AL, Coulon A, Mirny LA, Pollard KS, Dahan M, Bruneau BG. Nat Commun. 2020 Nov 5;11(1):5612. doi: 10.1038/s41467-020-19283-x. PubMed 33154377.
Backbone
  Vector backbone: pKS004-pCAGGS-3XFLAG-CTCF-eGFPk
  Vector type: Mammalian Expression
Growth in bacteria
  Bacterial resistance: Ampicillin, 100 μg/mL
  Growth temperature: 37°C
  Growth strain: DH5alpha
  Copy number: High Copy
Gene/Insert
  Gene/Insert name: mouse CTCF
  Species: M. musculus (mouse)
  Mutation: none
  Entrez Gene: Ctcf
  Cloning method: Gibson Cloning
Terms and licenses: Academic/Nonprofit Terms; Industry Terms: Not Available to Industry
How to cite: pKS004 - pCAGGS-3XFLAG-CTCF-eGFP was a gift from Elphege Nora (Addgene plasmid # 156438 ; http://n2t.net/addgene:156438 ; RRID:Addgene_156438)
